Addgene plasmid #230198: AiP12263 - pAAV-AiE0488m-minBG-SYFP2-WPRE3-BGHpA (Alias: CN2263)
Purpose: AiE0488m is an enhancer sequence, designed to drive AAV-mediated transgene expression in specific populations of brain cells
Depositing lab: Allen Institute for Brain Science & Boaz Levi. Depositing organization: Allen Institute. Publication: A suite of enhancer AAVs and transgenic mouse lines for genetic access to cortical cell types. Ben-Simon Y, Hooper M, Narayan S, Daigle TL, Dwivedi D, Way SW, Oster A, Stafford DA, Mich JK, Taormina MJ, Martinez RA, Opitz-Araya X, Roth JR, Alexander JR, Allen S, Amster A, Arbuckle J, Ayala A, Baker PM, Bakken TE, Barcelli T, Barta S, Bendrick J, Bertagnolli D, Bielstein C, Bishwakarma P, Bowlus J, Boyer G, Brouner K, Casian B, Casper T, Chakka AB, Chakrabarty R, Chance RK, Chavan S, Clark M, Colbert K, Collman F, Daniel S, Departee M, DiValentin P, Donadio N, Dotson N, Egdorf T, Fliss T, Gabitto M, Garcia J, Gary A, Gasperini M, Gloe J, Goldy J, Gore BB, Graybuck L, Greisman N, Haeseleer F, Halterman C, Haradon Z, Hastings SD, Helback O, Ho W, Hockemeyer D, Huang C, Huff S, Hunker A, Johansen N, Jones D, Juneau Z, Kalmbach B, Kannan M, Khem S, Kussick E, Kutsal R, Larsen R, Lee C, Lee AY, Leibly M, Lenz GH, Li S, Liang E, Lusk N, Madigan Z, Malloy J, Malone J, McCue R, Melchor J, Mollenkopf T, Moosman S, Morin E, Newman D, Ng L, Ngo K, Omstead V, Otto S, Oyama A, Pena N, Pham T, Phillips E, Pom CA, Potekhina L, Ransford S, Ray PL, Rette D, Reynoldson C, Rimorin C, Rocha D, Ruiz A, Sanchez REA, Sawyer L, Sedeno-Cortes A, Sevigny JP, Shapovalova N, Shepard N, Shulga L, Sigler AR, Siverts L, Soliman S, Somasundaram S, Staats B, Stewart K, Szelenyi E, Tieu M, Trader C, Tran A, van Velthoven CTJ, Walker M, Wang Y, Weed N, Wirthlin M, Wood T, Wynalda B, Yao Z, Zhou T, Ariza J, Dee N, Reding M, Ronellenfitch K, Mufti S, Sunkin SM, Smith KA, Esposito L, Waters J, Thyagarajan B, Yao S, Lein ES, Zeng H, Levi BP, Ngai J, Ting JT, Tasic B. Cell. 2025 May 16:S0092-8674(25)00513-6. doi: 10.1016/j.cell.2025.05.002. PubMed 40403729.
Backbone
  Vector backbone: pAAV2
  Vector type: AAV
Growth in bacteria
  Bacterial resistance: Ampicillin, 100 μg/mL
  Growth temperature: 37°C
  Growth strain: NEB Stable
  Copy number: High Copy
Gene/Insert
  Gene/Insert name: SYFP2
  Species: Synthetic
  Promoter: minBG
  Cloning method: Gibson Cloning
Terms and licenses: Academic/Nonprofit Terms; Industry Terms: Not Available to Industry
How to cite: AiP12263 - pAAV-AiE0488m-minBG-SYFP2-WPRE3-BGHpA (Alias: CN2263) was a gift from Allen Institute for Brain Science & Boaz Levi (Addgene plasmid # 230198 ; http://n2t.net/addgene:230198 ; RRID:Addgene_230198)
