[The description below was written by a language model from this plasmid's Addgene catalogue record and pLannotate feature annotations shown in this document.]
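Description:
AiP12263 - pAAV-AiE0488m-minBG-SYFP2-WPRE3-BGHpA (alias CN2263) is an AAV transfer plasmid built on a pAAV2 backbone and used to package recombinant adeno-associated virus for enhancer-driven reporter expression in the brain. It is propagated in bacteria as a high-copy plasmid through a ColE1/pUC-type origin and is selected with ampicillin via the β-lactamase gene and its own promoter. An f1 phage origin is also present, along with small remnants of pBR322 bom and rop sequences. The sequenced record is 4,939 nt. A complete AAV2 inverted terminal repeat is annotated on the downstream side of the cassette. The upstream repeat is detected only as two short fragments, which may reflect the difficulty of sequencing and annotating these structured repeats.

Between the ITRs, the payload is a single expression unit. The AiE0488m enhancer is placed upstream of minBG, a minimal promoter (by the usual reading of the name, from beta-globin) that has little activity on its own, so transcription depends on the cell-type-restricted activity of the enhancer. Neither the enhancer nor the minimal promoter is annotated in the feature table, but the unannotated region upstream of the reporter is where they would lie. The cassette drives SYFP2, a rapidly maturing monomeric yellow fluorescent protein derived from Aequorea victoria. This is followed by WPRE3, a shortened woodchuck hepatitis posttranscriptional regulatory element that boosts transcript expression while saving packaging space, annotated here as two WPRE fragments. A bovine growth hormone polyadenylation signal ends the unit.

The construct belongs to a collection of enhancer AAVs for genetic access to cortical cell types. The record does not state which brain cell population AiE0488m labels.
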