Features (pLannotate 1.2.2; 14 found; start..end, strand, type, name):
     12..39      +  repeat_region  AAV2 ITR (fragment): inverted terminal repeat of adeno-associated virus serotype 2 inverted
     68..95      +  repeat_region  AAV2 ITR (fragment): inverted terminal repeat of adeno-associated virus serotype 2 inverted
    957..1673    +  CDS            SYFP2: SYFP2 is a basic (constitutively fluorescent) yellow fluorescent protein published in 2006, derived from Aequorea victoria. It is reported to be a very rapidly-maturing monomer with moderate acid sensitivity.
   1713..1870    +  misc_feature   WPRE (fragment): woodchuck hepatitis virus posttranscriptional regulatory element
   1876..1956    +  misc_feature   WPRE (fragment): woodchuck hepatitis virus posttranscriptional regulatory element
   1973..2084    +  polyA_signal   bGH poly(A) signal: bovine growth hormone polyadenylation signal
   2202..2342    +  repeat_region  AAV2 ITR: inverted terminal repeat of adeno-associated virus serotype 2 inverted
   2347..2398    -  misc_feature   bom (fragment): basis of mobility region from pBR322
   2417..2872    +  rep_origin     f1 ori (sequence partly withheld): f1 bacteriophage origin of replication; arrow indicates direction of (+) strand synthesis
   2873..2922    -  misc_feature   bom (fragment): basis of mobility region from pBR322
   3024..3059    -  CDS            rop (fragment): Rop protein, which maintains plasmids at low copy number; rop
   3154..3258    +  promoter       AmpR promoter: bla
   3259..4119    +  CDS            AmpR: β-lactamase; bla; confers resistance to ampicillin, carbenicillin, and related antibiotics
   4290..4878    +  rep_origin     ori: high-copy-number ColE1/pMB1/pBR322/pUC origin of replication
>Addgene plasmid #230198 | AiP12263 - pAAV-AiE0488m-minBG-SYFP2-WPRE3-BGHpA (Alias: CN2263) | addgene full sequence | sequence record 473498 | Addgene NGS Result
CCTGCAGGCAGCTGCGCGCTCGCTCGCTCACTGAGGCCGCCCGGGCGTCGGGCGACCTTTGGTCGCCCGG
CCTCAGTGAGCGAGCGAGCGCGCAGAGAGGGAGTGGCCAACTCCATCACTAGGGGTTCCTGCGGCCGCAC
GCGTACCTTGGGCCTAGGATGAGATTTAAAATACTAAACGCCTAGAAGAAAACATAGCAGAAAAATCGGT
GAGAGCTTGAGTTAGGCAAAGATTGCTTAAATAGGTCACCAAAAGCATTATTCATAAAAGAATAATGAGG
AAAATTTGGACTTCATTAGGAAAAAAAGCTCCTTTGCTCTTCAAAAGACATTTTAATGGAAGTGAAAAGA
CAAGTGTTTGAGAGAACACATTGGCCAAACACATATCTAATAATGGAGTCCTATCCTGTTATTAACTGTG
TGAATAGAGATCAGGAATAAAGGACTCTCATGACTCAGTAATAAGAGGGAAATAACTCAATTTTAGAAAA
TGGACAAAAGACTTGAGCAGACATTTCACCAAAGAAAATATTAGGATAGAAAGTAGTACATGAAAGAATG
CTCATCACCTGTAGCTATTAGTGACATGCAGATTAAAACTAGCCAGATGCACTCTGAGCTATTAGAATGG
CTGACCACCTCCTCTTCCATTCTGACCATAATACCACCAACTATAGTGTAGAGCTGCCCAAACACTGCTA
CAGGGAATGTAAAAGCGACACTGCTACTGTTGAAAACAGTTTGGTGGTTTGTTACAGAGATGAAAACAAT
TTTTTTCTGCAACCCACTAATCCTACACATAGGTATTTACCCAAGAGAAATGAAAATATACACCTACACA
AAGACCTGTAGGGAAATGAGCTCGGGCTGGGCATAAAAGTCAGGGCAGAGCCATCTATTGCTTACATTTG
CTTCTGGGATCCAGATCTTTCGAAGCTAGCGCTACCGGTCGCCACCATGGTGAGCAAGGGCGAGGAGCTG
TTCACCGGGGTGGTGCCCATCCTGGTCGAGCTGGACGGCGACGTAAACGGCCACAAGTTCAGCGTGTCCG
GCGAGGGCGAGGGCGATGCCACCTACGGCAAGCTGACCCTGAAGCTGATCTGCACCACCGGCAAGCTGCC
CGTGCCCTGGCCCACCCTCGTGACCACCCTGGGCTACGGCGTGCAGTGCTTCGCCCGCTACCCCGACCAC
ATGAAGCAGCACGACTTCTTCAAGTCCGCCATGCCCGAAGGCTACGTCCAGGAGCGCACCATCTTCTTCA
AGGACGACGGCAACTACAAGACCCGCGCCGAGGTGAAGTTCGAGGGCGACACCCTGGTGAACCGCATCGA
GCTGAAGGGCATCGACTTCAAGGAGGACGGCAACATCCTGGGGCACAAGCTGGAGTACAACTACAACAGC
CACAACGTCTATATCACCGCCGACAAGCAGAAGAACGGCATCAAGGCCAACTTCAAGATCCGCCACAACA
TCGAGGACGGCGGCGTGCAGCTCGCCGACCACTACCAGCAGAACACCCCCATCGGCGACGGCCCCGTGCT
GCTGCCCGACAACCACTACCTGAGCTACCAGTCCAAGCTGAGCAAAGACCCCAACGAGAAGCGCGATCAC
ATGGTCCTGCTGGAGTTCGTGACCGCCGCCGGGATCACTCTCGGCATGGACGAGCTGTACAAGTAAGTCG
ACGGCGCGCCGCGGCCGCGAATTCGATATCATAATCAACCTCTGGATTACAAAATTTGTGAAAGATTGAC
TGGTATTCTTAACTATGTTGCTCCTTTTACGCTATGTGGATACGCTGCTTTAATGCCTTTGTATCATGCT
ATTGCTTCCCGTATGGCTTTCATTTTCTCCTCCTTGTATAAATCCTGGTTAGTTCTTGCCACGGCGGAAC
TCATCGCCGCCTGCCTTGCCCGCTGCTGGACAGGGGCTCGGCTGTTGGGCACTGACAATTCCGTGGCTCG
AGAGATCTTCGACTGTGCCTTCTAGTTGCCAGCCATCTGTTGTTTGCCCCTCCCCCGTGCCTTCCTTGAC
CCTGGAAGGTGCCACTCCCACTGTCCTTTCCTAATAAAATGAGGAAATTGCATCGCATTGTCTGAGTAGG
TGTCATTCTATTCTGGGGGGTGGGGTGGGGCAGGACAGCAAGGGGGAGGATTGGGAAGACAATAGCAGGC
ATGAGATCTCACGTGCGGACCGAGCGGCCGCAGGAACCCCTAGTGATGGAGTTGGCCACTCCCTCTCTGC
GCGCTCGCTCGCTCACTGAGGCCGGGCGACCAAAGGTCGCCCGACGCCCGGGCTTTGCCCGGGCGGCCTC
AGTGAGCGAGCGAGCGCGCAGCTGCCTGCAGGGGCGCCTGATGCGGTATTTTCTCCTTACGCATCTGTGC
GGTATTTCACACCGCATA
[95 nt withheld, positions 2399-2493]
T
[46 nt withheld, positions 2495-2540]
C
[141 nt withheld, positions 2542-2682]
CCTTTGACGTTGGAGTCCACGTTCTTT
[37 nt withheld, positions 2710-2746]
ACTCTATCTCGGGCTATTCTTTTGATTTATAAGGGATTTTGCCGATTTCGGTCTATTGGTTAAAAAATGA
GCTGATTTAACAAAAATTTAACGCGAATTTTAACAAAATATTAACGTTTACAATTTTATGGTGCACTCTC
AGTACAATCTGCTCTGATGCCGCATAGTTAAGCCAGCCCCGACACCCGCCAACACCCGCTGACGCGCCCT
GACGGGCTTGTCTGCTCCCGGCATCCGCTTACAGACAAGCTGTGACCGTCTCCGGGAGCTGCATGTGTCA
GAGGTTTTCACCGTCATCACCGAAACGCGCGAGACGAAAGGGCCTCGTGATACGCCTATTTTTATAGGTT
AATGTCATGATAATAATGGTTTCTTAGACGTCAGGTGGCACTTTTCGGGGAAATGTGCGCGGAACCCCTA
TTTGTTTATTTTTCTAAATACATTCAAATATGTATCCGCTCATGAGACAATAACCCTGATAAATGCTTCA
ATAATATTGAAAAAGGAAGAGTATGAGTATTCAACATTTCCGTGTCGCCCTTATTCCCTTTTTTGCGGCA
TTTTGCCTTCCTGTTTTTGCTCACCCAGAAACGCTGGTGAAAGTAAAAGATGCTGAAGATCAGTTGGGTG
CACGAGTGGGTTACATCGAACTGGATCTCAACAGCGGTAAGATCCTTGAGAGTTTTCGCCCCGAAGAACG
TTTTCCAATGATGAGCACTTTTAAAGTTCTGCTATGTGGCGCGGTATTATCCCGTATTGACGCCGGGCAA
GAGCAACTCGGTCGCCGCATACACTATTCTCAGAATGACTTGGTTGAGTACTCACCAGTCACAGAAAAGC
ATCTTACGGATGGCATGACAGTAAGAGAATTATGCAGTGCTGCCATAACCATGAGTGATAACACTGCGGC
CAACTTACTTCTGACAACGATCGGAGGACCGAAGGAGCTAACCGCTTTTTTGCACAACATGGGGGATCAT
GTAACTCGCCTTGATCGTTGGGAACCGGAGCTGAATGAAGCCATACCAAACGACGAGCGTGACACCACGA
TGCCTGTAGCAATGGCAACAACGTTGCGCAAACTATTAACTGGCGAACTACTTACTCTAGCTTCCCGGCA
ACAATTAATAGACTGGATGGAGGCGGATAAAGTTGCAGGACCACTTCTGCGCTCGGCCCTTCCGGCTGGC
TGGTTTATTGCTGATAAATCTGGAGCCGGTGAGCGTGGGTCTCGCGGTATCATTGCAGCACTGGGGCCAG
ATGGTAAGCCCTCCCGTATCGTAGTTATCTACACGACGGGGAGTCAGGCAACTATGGATGAACGAAATAG
ACAGATCGCTGAGATAGGTGCCTCACTGATTAAGCATTGGTAACTGTCAGACCAAGTTTACTCATATATA
CTTTAGATTGATTTAAAACTTCATTTTTAATTTAAAAGGATCTAGGTGAAGATCCTTTTTGATAATCTCA
TGACCAAAATCCCTTAACGTGAGTTTTCGTTCCACTGAGCGTCAGACCCCGTAGAAAAGATCAAAGGATC
TTCTTGAGATCCTTTTTTTCTGCGCGTAATCTGCTGCTTGCAAACAAAAAAACCACCGCTACCAGCGGTG
GTTTGTTTGCCGGATCAAGAGCTACCAACTCTTTTTCCGAAGGTAACTGGCTTCAGCAGAGCGCAGATAC
CAAATACTGTTCTTCTAGTGTAGCCGTAGTTAGGCCACCACTTCAAGAACTCTGTAGCACCGCCTACATA
CCTCGCTCTGCTAATCCTGTTACCAGTGGCTGCTGCCAGTGGCGATAAGTCGTGTCTTACCGGGTTGGAC
TCAAGACGATAGTTACCGGATAAGGCGCAGCGGTCGGGCTGAACGGGGGGTTCGTGCACACAGCCCAGCT
TGGAGCGAACGACCTACACCGAACTGAGATACCTACAGCGTGAGCTATGAGAAAGCGCCACGCTTCCCGA
AGGGAGAAAGGCGGACAGGTATCCGGTAAGCGGCAGGGTCGGAACAGGAGAGCGCACGAGGGAGCTTCCA
GGGGGAAACGCCTGGTATCTTTATAGTCCTGTCGGGTTTCGCCACCTCTGACTTGAGCGTCGATTTTTGT
GATGCTCGTCAGGGGGGCGGAGCCTATGGAAAAACGCCAGCAACGCGGCCTTTTTACGGTTCCTGGCCTT
TTGCTGGCCTTTTGCTCACATGT
